Addgene plasmid #122635: pPEPZ-Plac
Purpose: (Empty Backbone) BglFusion compatible IPTG inducible integration vector for Streptococcus pneumoniae
Depositing lab: Jan-Willem Veening. Depositing organization: Universite de Lausanne (UNIL). Publication: Three New Integration Vectors and Fluorescent Proteins for Use in the Opportunistic Human Pathogen Streptococcus pneumoniae. Keller LE, Rueff AS, Kurushima J, Veening JW. Genes (Basel). 2019 May 22;10(5). pii: genes10050394. doi: 10.3390/genes10050394. PubMed 31121970.
Backbone
  Vector backbone: pPEPZ-Plac
  Backbone manufacturer: Jan-Willem Veening
  Backbone size (bp): 4314
  Vector type: Bacterial Expression, Synthetic Biology
Growth in bacteria
  Bacterial resistance: Spectinomycin, 50 μg/mL
  Growth temperature: 37°C
  Growth strain: DH5alpha
  Growth instructions: Spectinomycin marker for selection in E. coli (50 ug/ml) and S. pneumoniae (200 ug/ml)
  Copy number: High Copy
Terms and licenses: Academic/Nonprofit Terms; Industry Terms: Not Available to Industry
How to cite: pPEPZ-Plac was a gift from Jan-Willem Veening (Addgene plasmid # 122635 ; http://n2t.net/addgene:122635 ; RRID:Addgene_122635)
