[The description below was written by a language model from this plasmid's Addgene catalogue record and pLannotate feature annotations shown in this document.]
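Description:
pPEPZ-Plac is a 4,314 bp empty-backbone integration vector for Streptococcus pneumoniae, catalogued as a bacterial expression and synthetic biology plasmid. It is built and maintained in E. coli, where a high-copy ColE1/pUC-type origin drives replication. Selection relies on a spectinomycin adenylyltransferase gene (annotated as ant1/spc1, of Staphylococcus aureus origin). The record notes that this single marker serves for selection in both E. coli and S. pneumoniae. No pneumococcal replication origin is annotated, consistent with the stated design, in which the cargo is delivered to the chromosome rather than maintained episomally. The feature table does not identify the homology regions that would direct integration, nor the chromosomal locus targeted, so large stretches of the sequence remain unannotated.

The functional core is an IPTG-inducible Plac promoter. In the annotation it shows up only as a symmetric lac operator, a variant optimised for tight binding of the lac repressor, and the promoter itself is not separately called. Upstream of the operator sit two transcription terminators, rrnB T1 and the phage T7 early terminator (T7Te). These presumably insulate the inducible cassette from read-through transcription arising in flanking sequence. No lacI gene is annotated on the plasmid, so repression would seem to depend on a repressor supplied elsewhere in the host, although the record does not say this explicitly. The vector is described as BglFusion compatible, meaning genes of interest can be inserted by that standardised assembly format downstream of the promoter. It carries no insert as deposited, and is intended for placing user-supplied genes under titratable IPTG control as chromosomal insertions in the pneumococcus.
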