Features (pLannotate 1.2.2; 5 found; start..end, strand, type, name):
      1..72      +  terminator     rrnB T1 terminator: transcription terminator T1 from the E. coli rrnB gene
     88..115     +  terminator     T7Te terminator: phage T7 early transcription terminator
    212..231     +  protein_bind   lac operator (symmetric): The lac repressor binds to the lac operator to inhibit transcription in E. coli. This inhibition can be relieved by adding lactose or isopropyl-β-D-thiogalactopyranoside (IPTG). The symmetric lac operator was optimized for tight binding of lac repressor. lac repressor encoded by lacI
   1362..1950    +  rep_origin     ori: high-copy-number ColE1/pMB1/pBR322/pUC origin of replication
   3113..3892    -  CDS            ant1: S9AD_STAAN - Also known as spc1. Experimental evidence at protein level: Swiss-Prot protein existence level 1. Mediates bacterial resistance to the antibiotic spectinomycin but not streptomycin. From Staphylococcus aureus (strain N315).
>Addgene plasmid #122635 | pPEPZ-Plac | addgene full sequence | sequence record 241071 | Addgene NGS Result
CAAATAAAACGAAAGGCTCAGTCGAAAGACTGGGCCTTTCGTTTTATCTGTTGTTTGTCGGTGAACGCTC
TCTACTAGAGTCACACTGGCTCACCTTCGGGTGGGCCTTTCTGCGTTTATAGAATTCACTAGTAATTGTG
AGGCGGATAACAATTCTCACTCATTCTACAGTTTATTCTTGACATTGCACTGTCCCCCTGGTATAATAAC
TAATTGTGAGCGCTCACAATTAAGATCTAAATAAATAAGGAGGAAAAATAATGCCGGATCCCTCCAGTAA
CTCGAGAAAAAAAAACCGCGCCCCTGACAGGGCGCGGTTTTTTTTTCGTAATTTATTACTGAACAAGAGG
GCAATCATATCTGGAATAATATGCTTAAAAAGAGAAGGAAAATTGGTGCAAATTCATTTTCAGACTATCT
TCGTGGAAGTATTCATCAAAATAGACAAAAATAAATTTGGATAAATCGAACTCACTATTCAGGAGGCATA
TGAGCAATTCGAAAAAGAAAAGTGTCAAATTGAGCCTATAGGAGTAGAAGTGAAATAGTAAGTCCTGCAT
AGTGGATGAGAGAAAAGTTCTCCTTGAAGTTTTCCTGAACTATCAGTCGCATGTCAAACGATATGTAGGG
TAATGTGAGAGGGGATAGCGAGTAGTTTTTGGTTATTTTATCAAAAAACTTATATTTTATTATACCGAAT
GATAAAATATAATAAAAATGATAGAATAAGGAAAAAACATGAATGTCAAAAAGATAATGTCAATTTTTCA
ATCCTTTTATGTTGATGTCAGTATTGAGGAACTGACTTTGACTTTACCAATCAGTTTTGTAAAAAGGTTT
GAGTATACTCAAATGACTTTTCATAAGGAATCATTTTTATTGATTAAAGAAAAGAGAAGGGGGAGTTTGA
GTTCATTTGTTACTCAGGCTCGCACTATGGGTGAAAAAGCCAATATGGATGTTGTTTTGGTGTTTTCGAA
GTTATCAGACAGTGAAAAAAAGCAATTACTTCAAGCTAGAGTTCCGTTTGTAGACTTTAAGGGAAACCTC
TTCTTCCCTCCATTGGGACTAGTACTCAATGCGAATGATACTGAAGTCCCTAAGGAATTAACACCTAGCG
AACAATTAACGTGGATTGCCTTTTTATTGACAAAAGGTCAAAAAGTAGTAGATGTTGATTTGCTTTCACA
AGTCACTGGACTTCCAAACTCAACAATTTATAGGTGTTTGAGGACTTTTAAAGCTTTATATTGGTTAAAC
AAGCAAAATAAGCTTTACACATATACGGTGTCAAAGAAAGAATTATTCTTAAAATCCGTGTCATGTTGGT
ACCACCCCGTAGAAAAGATCAAAGGATCTTCTTGAGATCCTTTTTTTCTGCGCGTAATCTGCTGCTTGCA
AACAAAAAAACCACCGCTGGTAGCGGTGGTTTGTTTGCCGGATCAAGAGCTACCAACTCTTTTTCCGAAG
GTAACTGGCTTCAGCAGAGCGCAGATACCAAATACTGTCCTTCTAGTGTAGCCGTAGTTAGGCCACCACT
TCAAGAACTCTGTAGCACCGCCTACATACCTCGCTCTGCTAATCCTGTTACCAGTGGCTGCTGCCAGTGG
CGATAAGTCGTGTCTTACCGGGTTGGACTCAAGACGATAGTTACCGGATAAGGCGCAGCGGTCGGGCTGA
ACGGGGGGTTCGTGCACACAGCCCAGCTTGGAGCGAACGACCTACACCGAACTGAGATACCTACAGCGTG
AGCTATGAGAAAGCGCCACGCTTCCCGAAGGGAGAAAGGCGGACAGGTATCCGGTAAGCGGCAGGGTCGG
AACAGGAGAGCGCACGAGGGAGCTTCCAGGGGGAAACGCCTGGTATCTTTATAGTCCTGTCGGGTTTCGC
CACCTCTGACTTGAGCGTCGATTTTTGTGATGCTCGTCAGGGGGGCGGAGCCTATGGAAAAACGCCAGCA
ACGCGGCCTTTTTACGGTTCCTGGCCTTTTGCTGGCCTTTTGCTCACATGTTCTTTCCTGCGTTATCCCG
CGGCCGCCAATAAATTGCTTCCTTGTTTTGTCATAATTTTTTTATTTAAAAAATTATGACAAAAGTGTGC
TATTCTTTTTATGAGAGGTGTATGAATATGATAAATGTATGTGATAAATGTATGTGATGTTGGAAAAAGA
ATAAAAGAACTTAGAATATCTTCAAATCTTACTCAAGATAAGATTGCTGAATATTTGTCTTTATATTTGT
CTTTGAATCAAAGCATGATTGCCAAAATGGAAAAAGGTGAAAGGAATATCACGAATGGATTTAAGTAATA
AAGCTTCAAATCTTAGAAAAAAGTTGGGAGCTGATGGTGAAGCGCCGATAGATATTTTTAAATTGGTACA
AAAGATAGAAAATTTGACGCTGGTATTTTATGGACTCGGAAAGAATATTAGCGGAGTCTGTTATAAAGGA
ACTCAGTTCAGTCTCATTGCAGTCAATTCAGACATGTCATTAGGAAGGTAAAGATTTTCTTTAGCACATG
AACTGTATCATCTTTATTATGATGAGGTGAAGAAGAGTTCAGTCAGTCTTATCTTGATTGGTGAAGGAGA
TGAAACTGAAAGAAAAGCGGATCAGCTTGCTTCTTATTTTTTAATTTTCCCATCTTCACTGTATAGGATG
GTTGAGGAAATCAGAGAAAATGCCAATAGAACTCATCTTGAAGTAGAAGATATTATAAAATTGGGTCAGT
TTTATGGTATCAGTCATAAAGCTATGTTATATAGATTGAGGAATGATGGATACCTTGATGCAGAAGAAAT
TAAAAATATGGATATTAGTGTTATAGAGACAGCTTCAAGATTAGGCTATGATACAAGTTTATATCGTCCT
TTGTCAGAAAGTAAAAAGGAAATGGTATTAGGATAATATATTAATTCAACTGAACAACTTTTAGAAAATA
ACAGAATTTCGCAAGGGAAGTATGAGGAACTGTTACTAGATGCTTTCAGATATGATATTGTATATGGGCT
AGATGAAGAGGGGGGAGTTGTCGTTGAAAAGCTTCTAGCAAAAAACTGGACGGAGTCCCGTCCAGAAAAG
TAAGCACTTGTTATTGCAATAAAATTAGCCTAATTGAGAGAAGTTTCTATAGAATTTTTCATATACTTAA
CGAGTGCTTTCACCTTTGAATATAGTCCTTCCCACTTATCATCACACTCTCCCCGATAGCCTTTTCTAGC
TATATCCAGTAAAGTTACATGCTCTTTAGGTAAAAGAGGTATAGCCCATTCAGCAGCGACATCTTTCGAG
GTAATTTCACCAGTAGTCACTGTTTGCCACATTCGAGCTAGGGTTAAAATTACATTACGCTCATCACCTT
TTATCCCCTCAATTAGTTCTGGCAAAGAATCCTTAATTGCTCTTCGAATATCTGTCAAAGGTACGGAGAC
AAGTATACTTGAAGAATCAGGACCAAATAGAGAAATACTATTCTTTCTTGCTTGTGCTAAAACAATAGCC
AAATCAGGATCATAGCTTGGTTCCTGAATTTGTCCATTCTCAAATTCACCCCTGAGCCACTCACCGTATA
TAAATTCTCTTTTTGGAGGATATTGCCAAGGGACAACTTCACTCCTATTTATAACCGTAACTTCAAGTGG
TCTAACAGAATCCGTATTTCCAATCCTTCCTGATATAGTCATTAGTCTTTCTGTTAGTTTTTTTCGAGTT
AATTGAGGTAAACTATGATTCACGACGACTAGAACATCTACATCGCTGTTAATGCGTAAACCACCATTTA
CTGCTGAACCAAATAGATATACTCCAACTATTGAACTTCCAAATAAATCTTTTACGATTTTTAATGTTTG
AATCGCTTGATTTGGTATTTTTCCGTTAATCAAATTGCTCATGATTTCACCTCGTTGATTATGTTCATAT
AAAGTTTATATTGATACTCAATTTACTTACCCTAGATTGGACATATACTTAAATTACTGTTCAATAAAGC
TGACCGTTAGCGTTTAAGTACATCCTTTCACAATTTGTCTACAGAACAGTACTGGCTATTATATCAGCCT
TCTTATTCAATGTCAAGAATAAACTGTTCTATGTAAACCTATTCATTGTTTTGCATGCGGCAAAGCACTC
AAAAGTTTACCTTATGGGTGCTTTTTTCGTGCTTTTTTGAAAAGACAAAAAAAAGAACCTTGCCAAGCAA
GATTCTTTTGATAGGGTGGTCTCCGATCGTGTACTGCAGAAAACTAGTCGCAAAAAACCCCGCTTCGGCG
GGGTTTTTTCGCTCTAGACGGTGATCAACACGCTAGCCAGGCAT
